>Addgene plasmid #211874 | pGS378_tdTomato-8xGCN4-T2A-BSD Lenti | addgene full sequence | sequence record 424754 | Addgene NGS Result
GCGCCCAATACGCAAACCGCCTCTCCCCGCGCGTTGGCCGATTCATTAATGCAGCTGGCACGACAGGTTT
CCCGACTGGAAAGCGGGCAGTGAGCGCAACGCAATTAATGTGAGTTAGCTCACTCATTAGGCACCCCAGG
CTTTACACTTTATGCTTCCGGCTCGTATGTTGTGTGGAATTGTGAGCGGATAACAATTTCACACAGGAAA
CAGCTATGACCATGATTACGCCAAGCGCGCAATTAACCCTCACTAAAGGGAACAAAAGCTGGAGCTGCAA
GCTTAATGTAGTCTTATGCAATACTCTTGTAGTCTTGCAACATGGTAACGATGAGTTAGCAACATGCCTT
ACAAGGAGAGAAAAAGCACCGTGCATGCCGATTGGTGGAAGTAAGGTGGTACGATCGTGCCTTATTAGGA
AGGCAACAGACGGGTCTGACATGGATTGGACGAACCACTGAATTGCCGCATTGCAGAGATATTGTATTTA
AGTGCCTAGCTCGATACATAAACGGGTCTCTCTGGTTAGACCAGATCTGAGCCTGGGAGCTCTCTGGCTA
ACTAGGGAACCCACTGCTTAAGCCTCAATAAAGCTTGCCTTGAGTGCTTCAAGTAGTGTGTGCCCGTCTG
TTGTGTGACTCTGGTAACTAGAGATCCCTCAGACCCTTTTAGTCAGTGTGGAAAATCTCTAGCAGTGGCG
CCCGAACAGGGACTTGAAAGCGAAAGGGAAACCAGAGGAGCTCTCTCGACGCAGGACTCGGCTTGCTGAA
GCGCGCACGGCAAGAGGCGAGGGGCGGCGACTGGTGAGTACGCCAAAAATTTTGACTAGCGGAGGCTAGA
AGGAGAGAGATGGGTGCGAGAGCGTCAGTATTAAGCGGGGGAGAATTAGATCGCGATGGGAAAAAATTCG
GTTAAGGCCAGGGGGAAAGAAAAAATATAAATTAAAACATATAGTATGGGCAAGCAGGGAGCTAGAACGA
TTCGCAGTTAATCCTGGCCTGTTAGAAACATCAGAAGGCTGTAGACAAATACTGGGACAGCTACAACCAT
CCCTTCAGACAGGATCAGAAGAACTTAGATCATTATATAATACAGTAGCAACCCTCTATTGTGTGCATCA
AAGGATAGAGATAAAAGACACCAAGGAAGCTTTAGACAAGATAGAGGAAGAGCAAAACAAAAGTAAGACC
ACCGCACAGCAAGCGGCCGGCCGCTGATCTTCAGACCTGGAGGAGGAGATATGAGGGACAATTGGAGAAG
TGAATTATATAAATATAAAGTAGTAAAAATTGAACCATTAGGAGTAGCACCCACCAAGGCAAAGAGAAGA
GTGGTGCAGAGAGAAAAAAGAGCAGTGGGAATAGGAGCTTTGTTCCTTGGGTTCTTGGGAGCAGCAGGAA
GCACTATGGGCGCAGCGTCAATGACGCTGACGGTACAGGCCAGACAATTATTGTCTGGTATAGTGCAGCA
GCAGAACAATTTGCTGAGGGCTATTGAGGCGCAACAGCATCTGTTGCAACTCACAGTCTGGGGCATCAAG
CAGCTCCAGGCAAGAATCCTGGCTGTGGAAAGATACCTAAAGGATCAACAGCTCCTGGGGATTTGGGGTT
GCTCTGGAAAACTCATTTGCACCACTGCTGTGCCTTGGAATGCTAGTTGGAGTAATAAATCTCTGGAACA
GATTTGGAATCACACGACCTGGATGGAGTGGGACAGAGAAATTAACAATTACACAAGCTTAATACACTCC
TTAATTGAAGAATCGCAAAACCAGCAAGAAAAGAATGAACAAGAATTATTGGAATTAGATAAATGGGCAA
GTTTGTGGAATTGGTTTAACATAACAAATTGGCTGTGGTATATAAAATTATTCATAATGATAGTAGGAGG
CTTGGTAGGTTTAAGAATAGTTTTTGCTGTACTTTCTATAGTGAATAGAGTTAGGCAGGGATATTCACCA
TTATCGTTTCAGACCCACCTCCCAACCCCGAGGGGACCCAGAGAGGGCCTATTTCCCATGATTCCTTCAT
ATTTGCATATACGATACAAGGCTGTTAGAGAGATAATTAGAATTAATTTGACTGTAAACACAAAGATATT
AGTACAAAATACGTGACGTAGAAAGTAATAATTTCTTGGGTAGTTTGCAGTTTTAAAATTATGTTTTAAA
ATGGACTATCATAAATTCTAGATCTTGAGACAAATGGCAGTATTCATCCACAATTTTAAAAGAAAAGGGG
GGATTGGGGGGTACAGTGCAGGGGAAAGAATAGTAGACATAATAGCAACAGACATACAAACTAAAGAATT
ACAAAAACAAATTACAAAAATTCAAAATTTTCGGGTTTATTACAGGGACAGCAGAGATCCACTTTGGCGC
CGGCTCGTCGAGTGGCTCCGGTGCCCGTCAGTGGGCAGAGCGCACATCGCCCACAGTCCCCGAGAAGTTG
GGGGGAGGGGTCGGCAATTGAACCGGTGCCTAGAGAAGGTGGCGCGGGGTAAACTGGGAAAGTGATGTCG
TGTACTGGCTCCGCCTTTTTCCCGAGGGTGGGGGAGAACCGTATATAAGTGCAGTAGTCGCCGTGAACGT
TCTTTTTCGCAACGGGTTTGCCGCCAGAACACAGGTGTCGTGACGCGGGATCCGATATCCGCCACCATGG
TGAGCAAGGGCGAGGAGGTCATCAAAGAGTTCATGCGCTTCAAGGTGCGCATGGAGGGCTCCATGAACGG
CCACGAGTTCGAGATCGAGGGCGAGGGCGAGGGCCGCCCCTACGAGGGCACCCAGACCGCCAAGCTGAAG
GTGACCAAGGGCGGCCCCCTGCCCTTCGCCTGGGACATCCTGTCCCCCCAGTTCATGTACGGCTCCAAGG
CGTACGTGAAGCACCCCGCCGACATCCCCGATTACAAGAAGCTGTCCTTCCCCGAGGGCTTCAAGTGGGA
GCGCGTGATGAACTTCGAGGACGGCGGTCTGGTGACCGTGACCCAGGACTCCTCCCTGCAGGACGGCACG
CTGATCTACAAGGTGAAGATGCGCGGCACCAACTTCCCCCCCGACGGCCCCGTAATGCAGAAGAAGACCA
TGGGCTGGGAGGCCTCCACCGAGCGCCTGTACCCCCGCGACGGCGTGCTGAAGGGCGAGATCCACCAGGC
CCTGAAGCTGAAGGACGGCGGCCACTACCTGGTGGAGTTCAAGACCATCTACATGGCCAAGAAGCCCGTG
CAACTGCCCGGCTACTACTACGTGGACACCAAGCTGGACATCACCTCCCACAACGAGGACTACACCATCG
TGGAACAGTACGAGCGCTCCGAGGGCCGCCACCACCTGTTCCTGGGGCATGGCACCGGCAGCACCGGCAG
CGGCAGCTCCGGCACCGCCTCCTCCGAGGACAACAACATGGCCGTCATCAAAGAGTTCATGCGCTTCAAG
GTGCGCATGGAGGGCTCCATGAACGGCCACGAGTTCGAGATCGAGGGCGAGGGCGAGGGCCGCCCCTACG
AGGGCACCCAGACCGCCAAGCTGAAGGTGACCAAGGGCGGCCCCCTGCCCTTCGCCTGGGACATCCTGTC
CCCCCAGTTCATGTACGGCTCCAAGGCGTACGTGAAGCACCCCGCCGACATCCCCGATTACAAGAAGCTG
TCCTTCCCCGAGGGCTTCAAGTGGGAGCGCGTGATGAACTTCGAGGACGGCGGTCTGGTGACCGTGACCC
AGGACTCCTCCCTGCAGGACGGCACGCTGATCTACAAGGTGAAGATGCGCGGCACCAACTTCCCCCCCGA
CGGCCCCGTAATGCAGAAGAAGACCATGGGCTGGGAGGCCTCCACCGAGCGCCTGTACCCCCGCGACGGC
GTGCTGAAGGGCGAGATCCACCAGGCCCTGAAGCTGAAGGACGGCGGCCACTACCTGGTGGAGTTCAAGA
CCATCTACATGGCCAAGAAGCCCGTGCAACTGCCCGGCTACTACTACGTGGACACCAAGCTGGACATCAC
CTCCCACAACGAGGACTACACCATCGTGGAACAGTACGAGCGCTCCGAGGGCCGCCACCACCTGTTCCTG
TACGGCATGGACGAGCTGTACAAGACCGGAGGGGATCGGTGGAGCTCCACCGGTGGCGGCCGCTCTAGAG
AGAATCTTTATTTTCAGGGCGCCGCCAAATTCAAAGAAACCGCTGCTGCTAAATTCGAACGCCAGCACAT
GGACAGCGGAGGTGGAGGTACTAGTCTCGAGGGTTCTGGAGGATTGTTGCCCAAAAACTACCACTTGGAG
AACGAGGTCGCAAGGTTGAAAAAATTGGTCGGTGAGCGTGGCGGCTCAGGCGGCCTTCTTCCAAAAAATT
ATCATCTTGAAAATGAAGTTGCTAGACTTAAAAAACTTGTTGGAGAAAGAGGCGGGAGCGGCGGCCTGCT
GCCCAAGAACTACCACCTGGAGAACGAGGTCGCCCGCCTGAAGAAGCTGGTCGGCGAGCGCGGTGGTTCT
GGAGGTTTGCTCCCAAAGAACTACCACTTGGAAAACGAAGTCGCAAGATTGAAGAAGTTGGTCGGTGAAA
GAGGAGGAAGCGGAGGATTATTACCTAAAAATTATCATTTGGAAAATGAAGTTGCTAGATTGAAGAAGTT
GGTTGGAGAGAGAGGGGGGTCTGGAGGACTACTACCGAAAAACTACCACCTAGAGAACGAGGTGGCCCGA
CTAAAAAAGCTAGTGGGCGAGCGCGGCGGCAGTGGCGGCCTCCTCCCCAAGAATTACCACCTCGAAAATG
AAGTAGCAAGGCTCAAGAAGCTCGTAGGAGAAAGAGGTGGTTCCGGGGGACTCCTTCCAAAAAACTATCA
TCTTGAAAACGAAGTTGCACGTCTTAAAAAACTTGTTGGCGAACGTGGCGGCTCTGGCGGGCTGCTGGAA
TTCGAGGGCAGAGGAAGTCTTCTAACATGCGGTGACGTGGAGGAGAATCCCGGCCCTATCGATATGGCCA
AGCCTTTGTCTCAAGAAGAATCCACCCTCATTGAAAGAGCAACGGCTACAATCAACAGCATCCCCATCTC
TGAAGACTACAGCGTCGCCAGCGCAGCTCTCTCTAGCGACGGCCGCATCTTCACTGGTGTCAATGTATAT
CATTTTACTGGGGGACCTTGTGCAGAACTCGTGGTGCTGGGCACTGCTGCTGCTGCGGCAGCTGGCAACC
TGACTTGTATCGTCGCGATCGGAAATGAGAACAGGGGCATCTTGAGCCCCTGCGGACGGTGCCGACAGGT
GCTTCTCGATCTGCATCCTGGGATCAAAGCCATAGTGAAGGACAGTGATGGACAGCCGACGGCAGTTGGG
ATTCGTGAATTGCTGCCCTCTGGTTATGTGTGGGAGGGCTAAGGTACCACTAGTCCCGGGATGCATAGCG
CTACGCGTTAAGTCGACAATCAACCTCTGGATTACAAAATTTGTGAAAGATTGACTGGTATTCTTAACTA
TGTTGCTCCTTTTACGCTATGTGGATACGCTGCTTTAATGCCTTTGTATCATGCTATTGCTTCCCGTATG
GCTTTCATTTTCTCCTCCTTGTATAAATCCTGGTTGCTGTCTCTTTATGAGGAGTTGTGGCCCGTTGTCA
GGCAACGTGGCGTGGTGTGCACTGTGTTTGCTGACGCAACCCCCACTGGTTGGGGCATTGCCACCACCTG
TCAGCTCCTTTCCGGGACTTTCGCTTTCCCCCTCCCTATTGCCACGGCGGAACTCATCGCCGCCTGCCTT
GCCCGCTGCTGGACAGGGGCTCGGCTGTTGGGCACTGACAATTCCGTGGTGTTGTCGGGGAAATCATCGT
CCTTTCCTTGGCTGCTCGCCTGTGTTGCCACCTGGATTCTGCGCGGGACGTCCTTCTGCTACGTCCCTTC
GGCCCTCAATCCAGCGGACCTTCCTTCCCGCGGCCTGCTGCCGGCTCTGCGGCCTCTTCCGCGTCTTCGC
CTTCGCCCTCAGACGAGTCGGATCTCCCTTTGGGCCGCCTCCCCGCGTCGACTTTAAGACCAATGACTTA
CAAGGCAGCTGTAGATCTTAGCCACTTTTTAAAAGAAAAGGGGGGACTGGAAGGGCTAATTCACTCCCAA
CGAAGACAAGATCTGCTTTTTGCTTGTACTGGGTCTCTCTGGTTAGACCAGATCTGAGCCTGGGAGCTCT
CTGGCTAACTAGGGAACCCACTGCTTAAGCCTCAATAAAGCTTGCCTTGAGTGCTTCAAGTAGTGTGTGC
CCGTCTGTTGTGTGACTCTGGTAACTAGAGATCCCTCAGACCCTTTTAGTCAGTGTGGAAAATCTCTAGC
AGTACGTATAGTAGTTCATGTCATCTTATTATTCAGTATTTATAACTTGCAAAGAAATGAATATCAGAGA
GTGAGAGGAACTTGTTTATTGCAGCTTATAATGGTTACAAATAAAGCAATAGCATCACAAATTTCACAAA
TAAAGCATTTTTTTCACTGCATTCTAGTTGTGGTTTGTCCAAACTCATCAATGTATCTTATCATGTCTGG
CTCTAGCTATCCCGCCCCTAACTCCGCCCATCCCGCCCCTAACTCCGCCCAGTTCCGCCCATTCTCCGCC
CCATGGCTGACTAATTTTTTTTATTTATGCAGAGGCCGAGGCCGCCTCGGCCTCTGAGCTATTCCAGAAG
TAGTGAGGAGGCTTTTTTGGAGGCCTAGGGACGTACCCAATTCGCCCTATAGTGAGTCGTATTACGCGCG
CTCACTGGCCGTCGTTTTACAACGTCGTGACTGGGAAAACCCTGGCGTTACCCAACTTAATCGCCTTGCA
GCACATCCCCCTTTCGCCAGCTGGCGTAATAGCGAAGAGGCCCGCACCGATCGCCCTTCCCAACAGTTGC
GCAGCCTGAATGGCGAATGGG
[124 nt withheld, positions 6882-7005]
C
[91 nt withheld, positions 7007-7097]
A
[49 nt withheld, positions 7099-7147]
CCTTTGACGTTGGAGTCCACGTTCTTT
[37 nt withheld, positions 7175-7211]
ACCCTATCTCGGTCTATTCTTTTGATTTATAAGGGATTTTGCCGATTTCGGCCTATTGGTTAAAAAATGA
GCTGATTTAACAAAAATTTAACGCGAATTTTAACAAAATATTAACGCTTACAATTTAGGTGGCACTTTTC
GGGGAAATGTGCGCGGAACCCCTATTTGTTTATTTTTCTAAATACATTCAAATATGTATCCGCTCATGAG
ACAATAACCCTGATAAATGCTTCAATAATATTGAAAAAGGAAGAGTATGAGTATTCAACATTTCCGTGTC
GCCCTTATTCCCTTTTTTGCGGCATTTTGCCTTCCTGTTTTTGCTCACCCAGAAACGCTGGTGAAAGTAA
AAGATGCTGAAGATCAGTTGGGTGCACGAGTGGGTTACATCGAACTGGATCTCAACAGCGGTAAGATCCT
TGAGAGTTTTCGCCCCGAAGAACGTTTTCCAATGATGAGCACTTTTAAAGTTCTGCTATGTGGCGCGGTA
TTATCCCGTATTGACGCCGGGCAAGAGCAACTCGGTCGCCGCATACACTATTCTCAGAATGACTTGGTTG
AGTACTCACCAGTCACAGAAAAGCATCTTACGGATGGCATGACAGTAAGAGAATTATGCAGTGCTGCCAT
AACCATGAGTGATAACACTGCGGCCAACTTACTTCTGACAACGATCGGAGGACCGAAGGAGCTAACCGCT
TTTTTGCACAACATGGGGGATCATGTAACTCGCCTTGATCGTTGGGAACCGGAGCTGAATGAAGCCATAC
CAAACGACGAGCGTGACACCACGATGCCTGTAGCAATGGCAACAACGTTGCGCAAACTATTAACTGGCGA
ACTACTTACTCTAGCTTCCCGGCAACAATTAATAGACTGGATGGAGGCGGATAAAGTTGCAGGACCACTT
CTGCGCTCGGCCCTTCCGGCTGGCTGGTTTATTGCTGATAAATCTGGAGCCGGTGAGCGTGGGTCTCGCG
GTATCATTGCAGCACTGGGGCCAGATGGTAAGCCCTCCCGTATCGTAGTTATCTACACGACGGGGAGTCA
GGCAACTATGGATGAACGAAATAGACAGATCGCTGAGATAGGTGCCTCACTGATTAAGCATTGGTAACTG
TCAGACCAAGTTTACTCATATATACTTTAGATTGATTTAAAACTTCATTTTTAATTTAAAAGGATCTAGG
TGAAGATCCTTTTTGATAATCTCATGACCAAAATCCCTTAACGTGAGTTTTCGTTCCACTGAGCGTCAGA
CCCCGTAGAAAAGATCAAAGGATCTTCTTGAGATCCTTTTTTTCTGCGCGTAATCTGCTGCTTGCAAACA
AAAAAACCACCGCTACCAGCGGTGGTTTGTTTGCCGGATCAAGAGCTACCAACTCTTTTTCCGAAGGTAA
CTGGCTTCAGCAGAGCGCAGATACCAAATACTGTTCTTCTAGTGTAGCCGTAGTTAGGCCACCACTTCAA
GAACTCTGTAGCACCGCCTACATACCTCGCTCTGCTAATCCTGTTACCAGTGGCTGCTGCCAGTGGCGAT
AAGTCGTGTCTTACCGGGTTGGACTCAAGACGATAGTTACCGGATAAGGCGCAGCGGTCGGGCTGAACGG
GGGGTTCGTGCACACAGCCCAGCTTGGAGCGAACGACCTACACCGAACTGAGATACCTACAGCGTGAGCT
ATGAGAAAGCGCCACGCTTCCCGAAGGGAGAAAGGCGGACAGGTATCCGGTAAGCGGCAGGGTCGGAACA
GGAGAGCGCACGAGGGAGCTTCCAGGGGGAAACGCCTGGTATCTTTATAGTCCTGTCGGGTTTCGCCACC
TCTGACTTGAGCGTCGATTTTTGTGATGCTCGTCAGGGGGGCGGAGCCTATGGAAAAACGCCAGCAACGC
GGCCTTTTTACGGTTCCTGGCCTTTTGCTGGCCTTTTGCTCACATGTTCTTTCCTGCGTTATCCCCTGAT
TCTGTGGATAACCGTATTACCGCCTTTGAGTGAGCTGATACCGCTCGCCGCAGCCGAACGACCGAGCGCA
GCGAGTCAGTGAGCGAGGAAGCGGAAGA
Features (pLannotate 1.2.2; 32 found; start..end, strand, type, name):
      1..93      +  CDS            lacI (fragment): lac repressor; lacI; The lac repressor binds to the lac operator to inhibit transcription in E. coli. This inhibition can be relieved by adding lactose or isopropyl-β-D-thiogalactopyranoside (IPTG).
    106..127     +  protein_bind   CAP binding site: CAP binding activates transcription in the presence of cAMP. E. coli catabolite activator protein
    142..172     +  promoter       lac promoter: promoter for the E. coli lac operon
    180..196     +  protein_bind   lac operator: The lac repressor binds to the lac operator to inhibit transcription in E. coli. This inhibition can be relieved by adding lactose or isopropyl-β-D-thiogalactopyranoside (IPTG). lac repressor encoded by lacI
    241..259     +  promoter       T3 promoter: promoter for bacteriophage T3 RNA polymerase
    287..513     +  promoter       RSV promoter: Rous sarcoma virus enhancer/promoter
    514..694     +  LTR            5' LTR (truncated): truncated 5' long terminal repeat (LTR) from HIV-1
    741..866     +  misc_feature   HIV-1 Ψ: packaging signal of human immunodeficiency virus type 1
    850..1188    +  CDS            HIV-1 gag (fragment): gag protein from human immunodeficiency virus 1; gag
   1363..1596    +  misc_feature   RRE: The Rev response element (RRE) of HIV-1 allows for Rev-dependent mRNA export from the nucleus to the cytoplasm.
   1973..1999    +  CDS            Rev (fragment): human immunodeficiency virus 1 (HIV-1) Rev protein; rev; enhances nuclear export of unspliced and incompletely spliced viral mRNAs
   2003..2183    +  promoter       U6 promoter (fragment): RNA polymerase III promoter for human U6 snRNA
   2224..2341    +  misc_feature   cPPT/CTS: central polypurine tract and central termination sequence of HIV-1
   2413..2624    +  promoter       EF-1α core promoter: core promoter for human elongation factor EF-1α
   2657..4084    +  CDS            tdTomato: tdTomato is a basic (constitutively fluorescent) orange fluorescent protein published in 2004, derived from Discosoma sp.. It is reported to be a somewhat slowly-maturing tandem dimer with low acid sensitivity.
   4111..4129    +  misc_feature   MCS (fragment): pBluescript multiple cloning site
   4130..4149    +  CDS            capTEV™ (fragment): composite tag for in vivo biotinylation, TEV protease cleavage, and 6xHis tagging
   4163..4207    +  CDS            S-Tag: affinity and epitope tag derived from pancreatic ribonuclease A
   4244..4309    +  CDS            GCN4 (fragment): GCN4_YEAST - Also known as AAS101 From Saccharomyces cerevisiae (strain ATCC 204508 / S288c) (Baker's yeast).
   4406..4471    +  CDS            GCN4_v1: GCN4 peptide that allows binding to an scFv-GFP fusion protein (Tanenbaum et al., 2014)
   4964..5362    +  CDS            BSD: blasticidin S deaminase; Aspergillus terreus BSD; confers resistance to blasticidin
   5408..5996    +  misc_feature   WPRE: woodchuck hepatitis virus posttranscriptional regulatory element
   6047..6066    +  misc_feature   cPPT/CTS (fragment): central polypurine tract and central termination sequence of HIV-1
   6068..6301    +  LTR            3' LTR (ΔU3): self-inactivating 3' long terminal repeat (LTR) from HIV-1
   6379..6500    +  polyA_signal   SV40 poly(A) signal: SV40 polyadenylation signal
   6540..6675    +  rep_origin     SV40 ori: SV40 origin of replication
   6696..6714    -  promoter       T7 promoter: promoter for bacteriophage T7 RNA polymerase
   6722..6877    +  CDS            lacZα (fragment): LacZα fragment of β-galactosidase; lacZ fragment
   6882..7310    +  rep_origin     f1 ori (sequence partly withheld): f1 bacteriophage origin of replication; arrow indicates direction of (+) strand synthesis
   7363..7467    +  promoter       AmpR promoter: bla
   7468..8328    +  CDS            AmpR: β-lactamase; bla; confers resistance to ampicillin, carbenicillin, and related antibiotics
   8499..9087    +  rep_origin     ori: high-copy-number ColE1/pMB1/pBR322/pUC origin of replication
