[The description below was written by a language model from this plasmid's Addgene catalogue record and pLannotate feature annotations shown in this document.]
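Description:
pGS378_tdTomato-8xGCN4-T2A-BSD Lenti is a 9.3 kb third-generation-style, self-inactivating lentiviral transfer plasmid built on a pLenti backbone. In bacteria it is maintained through a high-copy ColE1/pUC-type origin with ampicillin resistance (AmpR). An f1 origin and remnants of a pBluescript-type cloning region (lac promoter/operator, lacZα fragment, T3 and T7 promoters) are also present. The viral portion begins with an RSV promoter driving a truncated HIV-1 5' LTR, which makes genomic RNA production in packaging cells Tat-independent. This is followed by the Ψ packaging signal with a gag fragment, the Rev response element for nuclear export of the unspliced genome, and the cPPT/CTS. A ΔU3 3' LTR inactivates LTR promoter activity after integration, and an SV40 poly(A) signal and SV40 origin lie downstream. A fragment of a U6 promoter is annotated upstream of the cPPT, apparently a backbone remnant with no associated payload in the record.

The expression cassette uses the EF-1α core promoter to drive tdTomato, a tandem-dimer orange-red fluorescent protein. It is followed by a short linker region containing an S-Tag and then the synthetic GCN4 peptide array. The automated annotation flags only two GCN4 epitope copies, but the name and catalogue entry indicate eight. According to the plasmid name, a T2A self-cleaving peptide (not annotated in the table) separates this fusion from blasticidin S deaminase, so the reporter and the selection marker come from a single transcript, which is stabilised by a WPRE. GCN4 peptide repeats are the epitopes recognised by scFv fusion proteins in SunTag-type systems. The construct therefore serves to generate blasticidin-selected mammalian cell lines stably expressing a fluorescent 8xGCN4-tagged protein; the record does not state a more specific application.
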