Addgene plasmid #211874: pGS378_tdTomato-8xGCN4-T2A-BSD Lenti
Purpose: 8xGCN4pep transgene expression
Depositing lab: Iain Cheeseman. Depositing organization: Whitehead Institute for Biomedical Research.
Backbone
  Vector backbone: pLenti
  Vector type: Lentiviral
  Selectable markers: Blasticidin
Growth in bacteria
  Bacterial resistance: Ampicillin, 100 μg/mL
  Growth temperature: 37°C
  Growth strain: NEB Stable
  Copy number: High Copy
Gene/Insert
  Gene/Insert name: 8xGCN4pep
  Species: Synthetic
  Mutation: N/A
  Cloning method: Restriction Enzyme; 5′ cloning site Unknown (unknown if destroyed)
Terms and licenses: Academic/Nonprofit Terms; Industry Terms: Not Available to Industry
How to cite: pGS378_tdTomato-8xGCN4-T2A-BSD Lenti was a gift from Iain Cheeseman (Addgene plasmid # 211874 ; http://n2t.net/addgene:211874 ; RRID:Addgene_211874)
